Addgene plasmid #238803: NanoBiT Assay Vector, bRaf
Purpose: Express bRaf-LgBiT Fusion Protein in Mammalian Cells under a CMV promoter
Depositing lab: Promega Corporation.
Backbone
  Vector backbone: pFC215K LgBiT CMV-neo Flexi Vector
  Vector type: Mammalian Expression
  Selectable markers: Neomycin
Growth in bacteria
  Bacterial resistance: Kanamycin, 50 μg/mL
  Growth temperature: 37°C
  Growth strain: DH5alpha
  Copy number: High Copy
Gene/Insert
  Gene/Insert name: BRAF
  Species: H. sapiens (human)
  Mutation: None
  Entrez Gene: BRAF (a.k.a. B-RAF1, B-raf, BRAF-1, BRAF1, NS7, RAFB1)
  Promoter: CMV
  Tag / fusion protein: LgBiT (C terminal on backbone)
  Cloning method: Other
Terms and licenses: Academic/Nonprofit Terms; Industry Terms
How to cite: NanoBiT Assay Vector, bRaf was a gift from Promega Corporation (Addgene plasmid # 238803 ; http://n2t.net/addgene:238803 ; RRID:Addgene_238803)
