[The description below was written by a language model from this plasmid's Addgene catalogue record and pLannotate feature annotations shown in this document.]
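Description:
NanoBiT Assay Vector, bRaf is a mammalian expression plasmid of about 7.0 kb built on the pFC215K LgBiT CMV-neo Flexi Vector backbone. It expresses wild-type human BRAF fused at its C terminus to LgBiT, the large subunit of the split NanoLuc luciferase. The feature table annotates this as a NanoLuc fragment lying just downstream of the BRAF coding sequence. Transcription is driven by the human cytomegalovirus immediate-early enhancer and promoter, followed by a chimeric β-globin/immunoglobulin intron that generally improves transcript processing and expression. An SV40 polyadenylation signal is annotated downstream of the fusion on the opposite strand, as is usual for this bidirectional late signal. A T7 promoter sits immediately upstream of the open reading frame, with a partial T7 terminator downstream, which would permit in vitro transcription of the fusion.

The plasmid replicates in E. coli from a high-copy ColE1/pUC-type origin, and a ColE1 cer site helps keep the plasmid monomeric. A single neo (nptII) gene serves both hosts. The bacterial EM7 promoter drives it for kanamycin selection, and the SV40 enhancer/early promoter, paired with a synthetic poly(A) signal, drives it for neomycin-class selection of mammalian cells. Several short annotated fragments (MCS, SET1, large T antigen, M13 ori, bom, tnpA) look like backbone remnants or partial matches rather than functional elements.

LgBiT has little activity alone and regains luminescence when brought close to its small complementary peptide partner. This construct is therefore suited to live-cell protein–protein interaction assays, in which BRAF-LgBiT is co-expressed with a partner carrying the complementary tag. The record does not name any specific partner.
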