Features (pLannotate 1.2.2; 20 found; start..end, strand, type, name):
    140..517     +  enhancer       CMV enhancer: human cytomegalovirus immediate early enhancer
    519..718     +  promoter       CMV promoter: human cytomegalovirus (CMV) immediate early promoter
    857..989     +  intron         chimeric intron: chimera between introns from human β-globin and immunoglobulin heavy chain genes
   1033..1051    +  promoter       T7 promoter: promoter for bacteriophage T7 RNA polymerase
   1065..3362    +  CDS            BRAF (sequence withheld): BRAF_HUMAN - Also known as BRAF1, RAFB1. Experimental evidence at protein level: Swiss-Prot protein existence level 1. Protein kinase involved in the transduction of mitogenic signals from the cell membrane to the nucleus (Probable). Phosphorylates MAP2K1, and thereby activates the MAP kinase signal transduction pathway (PubMed:21441910, PubMed:29433126). May play a role in the postsynaptic responses of hippocampal neurons (PubMed:1508179). From Homo sapiens (Human).
   3402..3872    +  CDS            Nluc (fragment): NanoLuc® luciferase human codon-optimized
   3887..3916    +  misc_feature   MCS (fragment): pUC18/19 multiple cloning site
   3923..3972    +  CDS            SET1 (fragment): solubility-enhancement tag derived from T7 phage gene 10B
   3980..3999    +  terminator     T7 terminator (fragment): transcription terminator for bacteriophage T7 RNA polymerase
   4021..4142    -  polyA_signal   SV40 poly(A) signal: SV40 polyadenylation signal
   4165..4233    -  CDS            large T antigen (fragment): large T antigen from SV40 (simian virus 40)
   4238..4270    +  rep_origin     M13 ori (fragment): M13 bacteriophage origin of replication; arrow indicates direction of (+) strand synthesis
   4271..4322    -  misc_feature   bom (fragment): basis of mobility region from pBR322
   4387..4744    +  promoter       SV40 promoter: SV40 enhancer and early promoter
   4759..4806    +  promoter       EM7 promoter: synthetic bacterial promoter&nbsp
   4838..5629    +  CDS            neo: KKA2_KLEPN - Also known as kan, nptII. Experimental evidence at protein level: Swiss-Prot protein existence level 1. Resistance to kanamycin, neomycin, paromomycin, ribostamycin, butirosin and gentamicin B. From Klebsiella pneumoniae.
   5696..5744    +  polyA_signal   poly(A) signal: synthetic polyadenylation signal
   5765..5854    -  CDS            tnpA (fragment): TN5P_ECOLX - Also known as tnp. Experimental evidence at protein level: Swiss-Prot protein existence level 1. Mediates transposition of transposon Tn5 by a 'cut and paste' mechanism. First, the monomeric transposase binds the 19 bp inverted DNA repeats flanking the transposon. Then, dimerization of the DNA- bound transposase creates a synaptic DNA complex. After nicking of the first DNA strand, excision of the transposon proceeds through a series of intermediates. The transposase then mediates the insertion of the transposon at a new site by strand transfer. The activity of the wild- type tran
   5983..6571    -  rep_origin     ori: high-copy-number ColE1/pMB1/pBR322/pUC origin of replication
   6687..6970    +  misc_feature   cer region: ColE1-derived recombination site that helps to maintain plasmids as monomers
>Addgene plasmid #238803 | NanoBiT Assay Vector, bRaf | addgene full sequence | sequence record 479833 | Addgene NGS Result
TCAATATTGGCCATTAGCCATATTATTCATTGGTTATATAGCATAAATCAATATTGGCTATTGGCCATTG
CATACGTTGTATCTATATCATAATATGTACATTTATATTGGCTCATGTCCAATATGACCGCCATGTTGGC
ATTGATTATTGACTAGTTATTAATAGTAATCAATTACGGGGTCATTAGTTCATAGCCCATATATGGAGTT
CCGCGTTACATAACTTACGGTAAATGGCCCGCCTGGCTGACCGCCCAACGACCCCCGCCCATTGACGTCA
ATAATGACGTATGTTCCCATAGTAACGCCAATAGGGACTTTCCATTGACGTCAATGGGTGGAGTATTTAC
GGTAAACTGCCCACTTGGCAGTACATCAAGTGTATCATATGCCAAGTCCGCCCCCTATTGACGTCAATGA
CGGTAAATGGCCCGCCTGGCATTATGCCCAGTACATGACCTTACGGGACTTTCCTACTTGGCAGTACATC
TACGTATTAGTCATCGCTATTACCATGGTGATGCGGTTTTGGCAGTACACCAATGGGCGTGGATAGCGGT
TTGACTCACGGGGATTTCCAAGTCTCCACCCCATTGACGTCAATGGGAGTTTGTTTTGGCACCAAAATCA
ACGGGACTTTCCAAAATGTCGTAATAACCCCGCCCCGTTGACGCAAATGGGCGGTAGGCGTGTACGGTGG
GAGGTCTATATAAGCAGAGCTGGTTTAGTGAACCGTCAGATCACTAGAAGCTTTATTGCGGTAGTTTATC
ACAGTTAAATTGCTAACGCAGTCAGTGCTTCTGACACAACAGTCTCGAACTTAAGCTGCAGAAGTTGGTC
GTGAGGCACTGGGCAGGTAAGTATCAAGGTTACAAGACAGGTTTAAGGAGACCAATAGAAACTGGGCTTG
TCGAGACAGAGAAGACTCTTGCGTTTCTGATAGGCACCTATTGGTCTTACTGACATCCACTTTGCCTTTC
TCTCCACAGGTGTCCACTCCCAGTTCAATTACAGCTCTTAAGGCTAGAGTATTAATACGACTCACTATAG
GGCTAGCGATCGCC
[2301 nt withheld, positions 1065-3365]
TCTCTCGGAGGAGGTGGCTCAGGTGGAGGGGGCTCCGTCTTCACACTCGAAGATTTCGTTGGGGACTGGG
AACAGACAGCCGCCTACAACCTGGACCAAGTCCTTGAACAGGGAGGTGTGTCCAGTTTGCTGCAGAATCT
CGCCGTGTCCGTAACTCCGATCCAAAGGATTGTCCGGAGCGGTGAAAATGCCCTGAAGATCGACATCCAT
GTCATCATCCCGTATGAAGGTCTGAGCGCCGACCAAATGGCCCAGATCGAAGAGGTGTTTAAGGTGGTGT
ACCCTGTGGATGATCATCACTTTAAGGTGATCCTGCCCTATGGCACACTGGTAATCGACGGGGTTACGCC
GAACATGCTGAACTATTTCGGACGGCCGTATGAAGGCATCGCCGTGTTCGACGGCAAAAAGATCACTGTA
ACAGGGACCCTGTGGAACGGCAACAAAATTATCGACGAGCGCCTGATCACCCCCGACGGCTCCATGCTGT
TCCGAGTAACCATCAACAGCTAAGGCCGCGACTCTAGAGTCGACCTGCAGGCATGCAAGCTGATCCGGCT
GCTAACAAAGCCCGAAAGGAAGCTGAGTTGGCTGCTGCCACCGCTGAGCAATAACTAGCATAACCCCTTG
GGGCGGCCGCTTCGAGCAGACATGATAAGATACATTGATGAGTTTGGACAAACCACAACTAGAATGCAGT
GAAAAAAATGCTTTATTTGTGAAATTTGTGATGCTATTGCTTTATTTGTAACCATTATAAGCTGCAATAA
ACAAGTTAACAACAACAATTGCATTCATTTTATGTTTCAGGTTCAGGGGGAGATGTGGGAGGTTTTTTTA
AGCAAGTAAAACCTCTACAAATGTGGTAAAATCGAATTTTAACAAAATATTAACGCTTACAATTTCCTGA
TGCGGTATTTTCTCCTTACGCATCTGTGCGGTATTTCACACCGCATACGCGGATCTGCGCAGCACCATGG
CCTGAAATAACCTCTGAAAGAGGAACTTGGTTAGGTACCTTCTGAGGCGGAAAGAACCAGCTGTGGAATG
TGTGTCAGTTAGGGTGTGGAAAGTCCCCAGGCTCCCCAGCAGGCAGAAGTATGCAAAGCATGCATCTCAA
TTAGTCAGCAACCAGGTGTGGAAAGTCCCCAGGCTCCCCAGCAGGCAGAAGTATGCAAAGCATGCATCTC
AATTAGTCAGCAACCATAGTCCCGCCCCTAACTCCGCCCATCCCGCCCCTAACTCCGCCCAGTTCCGCCC
ATTCTCCGCCCCATGGCTGACTAATTTTTTTTATTTATGCAGAGGCCGAGGCCGCCTCGGCCTCTGAGCT
ATTCCAGAAGTAGTGAGGAGGCTTTTTTGGAGGCCTAGGCTTTTGCAAAAAGCTTAATTAACTGTTGACA
ATTAATCATCGGCATAGTATATCGGCATAGTATAATACGACAAGGTGAGGAACTAAACCCAGGAGGCAGA
TCATGATTGAACAAGATGGATTGCACGCAGGTTCTCCGGCCGCTTGGGTGGAGAGGCTATTCGGCTATGA
CTGGGCACAACAGACAATCGGCTGCTCTGATGCCGCCGTGTTCCGGCTGTCAGCGCAGGGGCGCCCGGTT
CTTTTTGTCAAGACCGACCTGTCCGGTGCCCTGAATGAACTGCAGGACGAGGCAGCGCGGCTATCGTGGC
TGGCCACGACGGGCGTTCCTTGCGCAGCTGTGCTCGACGTTGTCACTGAAGCGGGAAGGGACTGGCTGCT
ATTGGGCGAAGTGCCGGGGCAGGATCTCCTGTCATCTCACCTTGCTCCTGCCGAGAAAGTATCCATCATG
GCTGATGCAATGCGGCGGCTGCATACGCTTGATCCGGCTACCTGCCCATTCGACCACCAAGCGAAACATC
GCATCGAGCGAGCACGTACTCGGATGGAAGCCGGTCTTGTCGATCAGGATGATCTGGACGAAGAGCATCA
GGGGCTCGCGCCAGCCGAACTGTTCGCCAGGCTCAAGGCGCGCATGCCCGACGGCGAGGATCTCGTCGTG
ACCCATGGCGATGCCTGCTTGCCGAATATCATGGTGGAAAATGGCCGCTTTTCTGGATTCATCGACTGTG
GCCGGCTGGGTGTGGCGGACCGCTATCAGGACATAGCGTTGGCTACCCGTGATATTGCTGAAGAGCTTGG
CGGCGAATGGGCTGACCGCTTCCTCGTGCTTTACGGTATCGCCGCTCCCGATTCGCAGCGCATCGCCTTC
TATCGCCTTCTTGACGAGTTCTTCTGAGCGGGACTCTGGGGTTCGAAATGACCGACCAAGCGACGCCCAA
CCTGCCATCACGATGGCCGCAATAAAATATCTTTATTTTCATTACATCTGTGTGTTGGTTTTTTGTGTGA
ATCGATAGCGATAAGGATCCTCTTTGCGCTTGCGTTTTCCCTTGTCCAGATAGCCCAGTAGCTGACATTC
ATCCGGGGTCAGCACCGTTTCTGCGGACTGGCTTTCTACCCGGTATCAGCTCACTCAAAGGCGGTAATAC
GGTTATCCACAGAATCAGGGGATAACGCAGGAAAGAACATGTGAGCAAAAGGCCAGCAAAAGGCCAGGAA
CCGTAAAAAGGCCGCGTTGCTGGCGTTTTTCCATAGGCTCCGCCCCCCTGACGAGCATCACAAAAATCGA
CGCTCAAGTCAGAGGTGGCGAAACCCGACAGGACTATAAAGATACCAGGCGTTTCCCCCTGGAAGCTCCC
TCGTGCGCTCTCCTGTTCCGACCCTGCCGCTTACCGGATACCTGTCCGCCTTTCTCCCTTCGGGAAGCGT
GGCGCTTTCTCATAGCTCACGCTGTAGGTATCTCAGTTCGGTGTAGGTCGTTCGCTCCAAGCTGGGCTGT
GTGCACGAACCCCCCGTTCAGCCCGACCGCTGCGCCTTATCCGGTAACTATCGTCTTGAGTCCAACCCGG
TAAGACACGACTTATCGCCACTGGCAGCAGCCACTGGTAACAGGATTAGCAGAGCGAGGTATGTAGGCGG
TGCTACAGAGTTCTTGAAGTGGTGGCCTAACTACGGCTACACTAGAAGGACAGTATTTGGTATCTGCGCT
CTGCTGAAGCCAGTTACCTTCGGAAAAAGAGTTGGTAGCTCTTGATCCGGCAAACAAACCACCGCTGGTA
GCGGTGGTTTTTTTGTTTGCAAGCAGCAGATTACGCGCAGAAAAAAAGGATTTCAAGAAGATCCTTTGAT
CTTTTCTACGGGGTCTGACGCTCAGTGGAACGAAAACTCACGTTAAGGGATTTTGGTCATGAGATTATCA
AAAAGGATCTTCACCTAGATCCTTTTATAGTCCGGAAATACAGGAACGCACGCTGGATGGCCCTTCGCTG
GGATGGTGAAACCATGAAAAATGGCAGCTTCAGTGGATTAAGTGGGGGTAATGTGGCCTGTACCCTCTGG
TTGCATAGGTATTCATACGGTTAAAATTTATCAGGCGCGATTGCGGCAGTTTTTCGGGTGGTTTGTTGCC
ATTTTTACCTGTCTGCTGCCGTGATCGCGCTGAACGCGTTTTAGCGGTGCGTACAATTAAGGGATTATGG
TAAATCCACTTACTGTCTGCCCTCGTAGCCATCGAGATAAACCGCAGTACTCCGGCCACGATGCGTCCGG
CGTAGAGGATCGAGATCT
